Addgene plasmid #75520: DYRK4 gRNA (BRDN0001147655)
Purpose: 3rd generation lentiviral gRNA plasmid targeting human DYRK4
Depositing lab: John Doench & David Root. Depositing organization: Broad Institute. Publication: Optimized sgRNA design to maximize activity and minimize off-target effects of CRISPR-Cas9. Doench JG, Fusi N, Sullender M, Hegde M, Vaimberg EW, Donovan KF, Smith I, Tothova Z, Wilen C, Orchard R, Virgin HW, Listgarten J, Root DE. Nat Biotechnol. 2016 Jan 18. doi: 10.1038/nbt.3437. PubMed 26780180.
Backbone
  Vector backbone: lentiGuide-Puro
  Backbone manufacturer: Zhang Lab (Addgene plasmid # 52963)
  Vector type: Mammalian Expression, Lentiviral, CRISPR
  Selectable markers: Puromycin
Growth in bacteria
  Bacterial resistance: Ampicillin, 100 μg/mL
  Growth temperature: 37°C
  Growth strain: DH5alpha
  Copy number: High Copy
Gene/Insert
  Gene/Insert name: DYRK4 (alt names: DYRK4; NM_003845.2)
  gRNA/shRNA sequence: TTGGATGTACGTGTATACTG
  Species: H. sapiens (human)
  Entrez Gene: DYRK4
  Promoter: hU6
  Cloning method: Unknown
  Sequencing primers: 5′ U6-F; 3′ pS2-R
Terms and licenses: Academic/Nonprofit Terms; Industry Terms: Not Available to Industry
Depositor comments: The gRNA was designed to target the following Genbank reference sequence(s): NM_003845.2. Note that this plasmid does NOT contain Cas9. It should be used in conjunction with lentiCas9-Blast (Addgene #52962) or otherwise with cell lines already expressing Cas9. Browse the full kinome gRNA library at http://www.addgene.org/pooled-library/broadgpp-human-kinome/ or visit http://www.broadinstitute.org/rnai/public/ for detailed protocols and information.
How to cite: DYRK4 gRNA (BRDN0001147655) was a gift from John Doench & David Root (Addgene plasmid # 75520 ; http://n2t.net/addgene:75520 ; RRID:Addgene_75520)
