[The description below was written by a language model from this plasmid's Addgene catalogue record and pLannotate feature annotations shown in this document.]
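Description:
DYRK4 gRNA (BRDN0001147655) is a third-generation lentiviral CRISPR guide plasmid built on the lentiGuide-Puro backbone and designed to target human DYRK4 (reference transcript NM_003845.2). It is propagated in E. coli as a high-copy plasmid through a ColE1/pUC-type origin with ampicillin selection (AmpR). The backbone also carries an f1 origin, an SV40 origin and poly(A) signal, and residual lac, T7 and T3 cloning-vector elements that play no role in the payload.

The transfer cassette begins with an RSV promoter fused to a truncated HIV-1 5' LTR, which makes genomic RNA production Tat-independent. This is followed by the Ψ packaging signal with a partial gag region, the Rev response element for Rev-dependent nuclear export, and a cPPT/CTS that aids nuclear import of the viral genome. It ends in a ΔU3 self-inactivating 3' LTR.

Within this frame, a human U6 RNA polymerase III promoter drives the DYRK4-specific spacer fused to the Streptococcus pyogenes Cas9 guide RNA scaffold. A separate EF-1α promoter, annotated as the core promoter plus intron A, expresses puromycin N-acetyltransferase for selection of transduced mammalian cells. A WPRE lies downstream to enhance transcript expression.

The plasmid does not encode Cas9, so it must be used with a separate Cas9 vector such as lentiCas9-Blast or in cells that already express Cas9. It is an individual clone associated with a human kinome gRNA library, generated in work on optimized sgRNA design. It is suited to stable delivery of a guide for DYRK4 knockout in human cells.
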