Features (pLannotate 1.2.2; 29 found; start..end, strand, type, name):
     14..80      +  CDS            small t antigen (fragment): SV40 (simian virus 40) small t antigen
    106..317     +  promoter       EF-1α core promoter: core promoter for human elongation factor EF-1α
    318..1256    +  intron         EF-1α intron A: intron upstream of the start codon of human EF-1α
   1278..1877    +  CDS            PuroR (fragment): puromycin N-acetyltransferase; pac from Streptomyces; confers resistance to puromycin
   1893..2481    +  misc_feature   WPRE: woodchuck hepatitis virus posttranscriptional regulatory element
   2532..2551    +  misc_feature   cPPT/CTS (fragment): central polypurine tract and central termination sequence of HIV-1
   2553..2786    +  LTR            3' LTR (ΔU3): self-inactivating 3' long terminal repeat (LTR) from HIV-1
   2864..2985    +  polyA_signal   SV40 poly(A) signal: SV40 polyadenylation signal
   3025..3160    +  rep_origin     SV40 ori: SV40 origin of replication
   3181..3199    -  promoter       T7 promoter: promoter for bacteriophage T7 RNA polymerase
   3207..3362    +  CDS            lacZα (fragment): LacZα fragment of β-galactosidase; lacZ fragment
   3367..3795    +  rep_origin     f1 ori (sequence partly withheld): f1 bacteriophage origin of replication; arrow indicates direction of (+) strand synthesis
   3848..3952    +  promoter       AmpR promoter: bla
   3953..4813    +  CDS            AmpR: β-lactamase; bla; confers resistance to ampicillin, carbenicillin, and related antibiotics
   4984..5572    +  rep_origin     ori: high-copy-number ColE1/pMB1/pBR322/pUC origin of replication
   5755..5847    +  CDS            lacI (fragment): lac repressor; lacI; The lac repressor binds to the lac operator to inhibit transcription in E. coli. This inhibition can be relieved by adding lactose or isopropyl-β-D-thiogalactopyranoside (IPTG).
   5860..5881    +  protein_bind   CAP binding site: CAP binding activates transcription in the presence of cAMP. E. coli catabolite activator protein
   5896..5926    +  promoter       lac promoter: promoter for the E. coli lac operon
   5934..5950    +  protein_bind   lac operator: The lac repressor binds to the lac operator to inhibit transcription in E. coli. This inhibition can be relieved by adding lactose or isopropyl-β-D-thiogalactopyranoside (IPTG). lac repressor encoded by lacI
   5995..6013    +  promoter       T3 promoter: promoter for bacteriophage T3 RNA polymerase
   6041..6267    +  promoter       RSV promoter: Rous sarcoma virus enhancer/promoter
   6268..6448    +  LTR            5' LTR (truncated): truncated 5' long terminal repeat (LTR) from HIV-1
   6495..6620    +  misc_feature   HIV-1 Ψ: packaging signal of human immunodeficiency virus type 1
   6604..6967    +  CDS            HIV-1 gag (fragment): gag protein from human immunodeficiency virus 1; gag
   7113..7346    +  misc_feature   RRE: The Rev response element (RRE) of HIV-1 allows for Rev-dependent mRNA export from the nucleus to the cytoplasm.
   7723..7749    +  CDS            Rev (fragment): human immunodeficiency virus 1 (HIV-1) Rev protein; rev; enhances nuclear export of unspliced and incompletely spliced viral mRNAs
   7753..7993    +  promoter       U6 promoter: RNA polymerase III promoter for human U6 snRNA
   8023..8098    +  misc_RNA       gRNA scaffold: guide RNA scaffold for the Streptococcus pyogenes CRISPR/Cas9 system
   8154..8271    +  misc_feature   cPPT/CTS: central polypurine tract and central termination sequence of HIV-1
>Addgene plasmid #75520 | DYRK4 gRNA (BRDN0001147655) | addgene full sequence | sequence record 184044 | Addgene Assembled Sequence
CCCGGGTGCAAAGATGGATAAAGTTTTAAACAGAGAGGAATCTTTGCAGCTAATGGACCTTCTAGGTCTT
GAAAGGAGTGGGAATTGGCTCCGGTGCCCGTCAGTGGGCAGAGCGCACATCGCCCACAGTCCCCGAGAAG
TTGGGGGGAGGGGTCGGCAATTGATCCGGTGCCTAGAGAAGGTGGCGCGGGGTAAACTGGGAAAGTGATG
TCGTGTACTGGCTCCGCCTTTTTCCCGAGGGTGGGGGAGAACCGTATATAAGTGCAGTAGTCGCCGTGAA
CGTTCTTTTTCGCAACGGGTTTGCCGCCAGAACACAGGTAAGTGCCGTGTGTGGTTCCCGCGGGCCTGGC
CTCTTTACGGGTTATGGCCCTTGCGTGCCTTGAATTACTTCCACCTGGCTGCAGTACGTGATTCTTGATC
CCGAGCTTCGGGTTGGAAGTGGGTGGGAGAGTTCGAGGCCTTGCGCTTAAGGAGCCCCTTCGCCTCGTGC
TTGAGTTGAGGCCTGGCCTGGGCGCTGGGGCCGCCGCGTGCGAATCTGGTGGCACCTTCGCGCCTGTCTC
GCTGCTTTCGATAAGTCTCTAGCCATTTAAAATTTTTGATGACCTGCTGCGACGCTTTTTTTCTGGCAAG
ATAGTCTTGTAAATGCGGGCCAAGATCTGCACACTGGTATTTCGGTTTTTGGGGCCGCGGGCGGCGACGG
GGCCCGTGCGTCCCAGCGCACATGTTCGGCGAGGCGGGGCCTGCGAGCGCGGCCACCGAGAATCGGACGG
GGGTAGTCTCAAGCTGGCCGGCCTGCTCTGGTGCCTGGCCTCGCGCCGCCGTGTATCGCCCCGCCCTGGG
CGGCAAGGCTGGCCCGGTCGGCACCAGTTGCGTGAGCGGAAAGATGGCCGCTTCCCGGCCCTGCTGCAGG
GAGCTCAAAATGGAGGACGCGGCGCTCGGGAGAGCGGGCGGGTGAGTCACCCACACAAAGGAAAAGGGCC
TTTCCGTCCTCAGCCGTCGCTTCATGTGACTCCACGGAGTACCGGGCGCCGTCCAGGCACCTCGATTAGT
TCTCGAGCTTTTGGAGTACGTCGTCTTTAGGTTGGGGGGAGGGGTTTTATGCGATGGAGTTTCCCCACAC
TGAGTGGGTGGAGACTGAAGTTAGGCCAGCTTGGCACTTGATGTAATTCTCCTTGGAATTTGCCCTTTTT
GAGTTTGGATCTTGGTTCATTCTCAAGCCTCAGACAGTGGTTCAAAGTTTTTTTCTTCCATTTCAGGTGT
CGTGACGTACGGCCACCATGACCGAGTACAAGCCCACGGTGCGCCTCGCCACCCGCGACGACGTCCCCAG
GGCCGTACGCACCCTCGCCGCCGCGTTCGCCGACTACCCCGCCACGCGCCACACCGTCGATCCGGACCGC
CACATCGAGCGGGTCACCGAGCTGCAAGAACTCTTCCTCACGCGCGTCGGGCTCGACATCGGCAAGGTGT
GGGTCGCGGACGACGGCGCCGCCGTGGCGGTCTGGACCACGCCGGAGAGCGTCGAAGCGGGGGCGGTGTT
CGCCGAGATCGGCCCGCGCATGGCCGAGTTGAGCGGTTCCCGGCTGGCCGCGCAGCAACAGATGGAAGGC
CTCCTGGCGCCGCACCGGCCCAAGGAGCCCGCGTGGTTCCTGGCCACCGTCGGAGTCTCGCCCGACCACC
AGGGCAAGGGTCTGGGCAGCGCCGTCGTGCTCCCCGGAGTGGAGGCGGCCGAGCGCGCCGGGGTGCCCGC
CTTCCTGGAGACCTCCGCGCCCCGCAACCTCCCCTTCTACGAGCGGCTCGGCTTCACCGTCACCGCCGAC
GTCGAGGTGCCCGAAGGACCGCGCACCTGGTGCATGACCCGCAAGCCCGGTGCCTGAACGCGTTAAGTCG
ACAATCAACCTCTGGATTACAAAATTTGTGAAAGATTGACTGGTATTCTTAACTATGTTGCTCCTTTTAC
GCTATGTGGATACGCTGCTTTAATGCCTTTGTATCATGCTATTGCTTCCCGTATGGCTTTCATTTTCTCC
TCCTTGTATAAATCCTGGTTGCTGTCTCTTTATGAGGAGTTGTGGCCCGTTGTCAGGCAACGTGGCGTGG
TGTGCACTGTGTTTGCTGACGCAACCCCCACTGGTTGGGGCATTGCCACCACCTGTCAGCTCCTTTCCGG
GACTTTCGCTTTCCCCCTCCCTATTGCCACGGCGGAACTCATCGCCGCCTGCCTTGCCCGCTGCTGGACA
GGGGCTCGGCTGTTGGGCACTGACAATTCCGTGGTGTTGTCGGGGAAATCATCGTCCTTTCCTTGGCTGC
TCGCCTGTGTTGCCACCTGGATTCTGCGCGGGACGTCCTTCTGCTACGTCCCTTCGGCCCTCAATCCAGC
GGACCTTCCTTCCCGCGGCCTGCTGCCGGCTCTGCGGCCTCTTCCGCGTCTTCGCCTTCGCCCTCAGACG
AGTCGGATCTCCCTTTGGGCCGCCTCCCCGCGTCGACTTTAAGACCAATGACTTACAAGGCAGCTGTAGA
TCTTAGCCACTTTTTAAAAGAAAAGGGGGGACTGGAAGGGCTAATTCACTCCCAACGAAGACAAGATCTG
CTTTTTGCTTGTACTGGGTCTCTCTGGTTAGACCAGATCTGAGCCTGGGAGCTCTCTGGCTAACTAGGGA
ACCCACTGCTTAAGCCTCAATAAAGCTTGCCTTGAGTGCTTCAAGTAGTGTGTGCCCGTCTGTTGTGTGA
CTCTGGTAACTAGAGATCCCTCAGACCCTTTTAGTCAGTGTGGAAAATCTCTAGCAGTACGTATAGTAGT
TCATGTCATCTTATTATTCAGTATTTATAACTTGCAAAGAAATGAATATCAGAGAGTGAGAGGAACTTGT
TTATTGCAGCTTATAATGGTTACAAATAAAGCAATAGCATCACAAATTTCACAAATAAAGCATTTTTTTC
ACTGCATTCTAGTTGTGGTTTGTCCAAACTCATCAATGTATCTTATCATGTCTGGCTCTAGCTATCCCGC
CCCTAACTCCGCCCATCCCGCCCCTAACTCCGCCCAGTTCCGCCCATTCTCCGCCCCATGGCTGACTAAT
TTTTTTTATTTATGCAGAGGCCGAGGCCGCCTCGGCCTCTGAGCTATTCCAGAAGTAGTGAGGAGGCTTT
TTTGGAGGCCTAGGGACGTACCCAATTCGCCCTATAGTGAGTCGTATTACGCGCGCTCACTGGCCGTCGT
TTTACAACGTCGTGACTGGGAAAACCCTGGCGTTACCCAACTTAATCGCCTTGCAGCACATCCCCCTTTC
GCCAGCTGGCGTAATAGCGAAGAGGCCCGCACCGATCGCCCTTCCCAACAGTTGCGCAGCCTGAATGGCG
AATGGG
[124 nt withheld, positions 3367-3490]
C
[91 nt withheld, positions 3492-3582]
A
[49 nt withheld, positions 3584-3632]
CCTTTGACGTTGGAGTCCACGTTCTTT
[37 nt withheld, positions 3660-3696]
ACCCTATCTCGGTCTATTCTTTTGATTTATAAGGGATTTTGCCGATTTCGGCCTATTGGTTAAAAAATGA
GCTGATTTAACAAAAATTTAACGCGAATTTTAACAAAATATTAACGCTTACAATTTAGGTGGCACTTTTC
GGGGAAATGTGCGCGGAACCCCTATTTGTTTATTTTTCTAAATACATTCAAATATGTATCCGCTCATGAG
ACAATAACCCTGATAAATGCTTCAATAATATTGAAAAAGGAAGAGTATGAGTATTCAACATTTCCGTGTC
GCCCTTATTCCCTTTTTTGCGGCATTTTGCCTTCCTGTTTTTGCTCACCCAGAAACGCTGGTGAAAGTAA
AAGATGCTGAAGATCAGTTGGGTGCACGAGTGGGTTACATCGAACTGGATCTCAACAGCGGTAAGATCCT
TGAGAGTTTTCGCCCCGAAGAACGTTTTCCAATGATGAGCACTTTTAAAGTTCTGCTATGTGGCGCGGTA
TTATCCCGTATTGACGCCGGGCAAGAGCAACTCGGTCGCCGCATACACTATTCTCAGAATGACTTGGTTG
AGTACTCACCAGTCACAGAAAAGCATCTTACGGATGGCATGACAGTAAGAGAATTATGCAGTGCTGCCAT
AACCATGAGTGATAACACTGCGGCCAACTTACTTCTGACAACGATCGGAGGACCGAAGGAGCTAACCGCT
TTTTTGCACAACATGGGGGATCATGTAACTCGCCTTGATCGTTGGGAACCGGAGCTGAATGAAGCCATAC
CAAACGACGAGCGTGACACCACGATGCCTGTAGCAATGGCAACAACGTTGCGCAAACTATTAACTGGCGA
ACTACTTACTCTAGCTTCCCGGCAACAATTAATAGACTGGATGGAGGCGGATAAAGTTGCAGGACCACTT
CTGCGCTCGGCCCTTCCGGCTGGCTGGTTTATTGCTGATAAATCTGGAGCCGGTGAGCGTGGGTCTCGCG
GTATCATTGCAGCACTGGGGCCAGATGGTAAGCCCTCCCGTATCGTAGTTATCTACACGACGGGGAGTCA
GGCAACTATGGATGAACGAAATAGACAGATCGCTGAGATAGGTGCCTCACTGATTAAGCATTGGTAACTG
TCAGACCAAGTTTACTCATATATACTTTAGATTGATTTAAAACTTCATTTTTAATTTAAAAGGATCTAGG
TGAAGATCCTTTTTGATAATCTCATGACCAAAATCCCTTAACGTGAGTTTTCGTTCCACTGAGCGTCAGA
CCCCGTAGAAAAGATCAAAGGATCTTCTTGAGATCCTTTTTTTCTGCGCGTAATCTGCTGCTTGCAAACA
AAAAAACCACCGCTACCAGCGGTGGTTTGTTTGCCGGATCAAGAGCTACCAACTCTTTTTCCGAAGGTAA
CTGGCTTCAGCAGAGCGCAGATACCAAATACTGTTCTTCTAGTGTAGCCGTAGTTAGGCCACCACTTCAA
GAACTCTGTAGCACCGCCTACATACCTCGCTCTGCTAATCCTGTTACCAGTGGCTGCTGCCAGTGGCGAT
AAGTCGTGTCTTACCGGGTTGGACTCAAGACGATAGTTACCGGATAAGGCGCAGCGGTCGGGCTGAACGG
GGGGTTCGTGCACACAGCCCAGCTTGGAGCGAACGACCTACACCGAACTGAGATACCTACAGCGTGAGCT
ATGAGAAAGCGCCACGCTTCCCGAAGGGAGAAAGGCGGACAGGTATCCGGTAAGCGGCAGGGTCGGAACA
GGAGAGCGCACGAGGGAGCTTCCAGGGGGAAACGCCTGGTATCTTTATAGTCCTGTCGGGTTTCGCCACC
TCTGACTTGAGCGTCGATTTTTGTGATGCTCGTCAGGGGGGCGGAGCCTATGGAAAAACGCCAGCAACGC
GGCCTTTTTACGGTTCCTGGCCTTTTGCTGGCCTTTTGCTCACATGTTCTTTCCTGCGTTATCCCCTGAT
TCTGTGGATAACCGTATTACCGCCTTTGAGTGAGCTGATACCGCTCGCCGCAGCCGAACGACCGAGCGCA
GCGAGTCAGTGAGCGAGGAAGCGGAAGAGCGCCCAATACGCAAACCGCCTCTCCCCGCGCGTTGGCCGAT
TCATTAATGCAGCTGGCACGACAGGTTTCCCGACTGGAAAGCGGGCAGTGAGCGCAACGCAATTAATGTG
AGTTAGCTCACTCATTAGGCACCCCAGGCTTTACACTTTATGCTTCCGGCTCGTATGTTGTGTGGAATTG
TGAGCGGATAACAATTTCACACAGGAAACAGCTATGACCATGATTACGCCAAGCGCGCAATTAACCCTCA
CTAAAGGGAACAAAAGCTGGAGCTGCAAGCTTAATGTAGTCTTATGCAATACTCTTGTAGTCTTGCAACA
TGGTAACGATGAGTTAGCAACATGCCTTACAAGGAGAGAAAAAGCACCGTGCATGCCGATTGGTGGAAGT
AAGGTGGTACGATCGTGCCTTATTAGGAAGGCAACAGACGGGTCTGACATGGATTGGACGAACCACTGAA
TTGCCGCATTGCAGAGATATTGTATTTAAGTGCCTAGCTCGATACATAAACGGGTCTCTCTGGTTAGACC
AGATCTGAGCCTGGGAGCTCTCTGGCTAACTAGGGAACCCACTGCTTAAGCCTCAATAAAGCTTGCCTTG
AGTGCTTCAAGTAGTGTGTGCCCGTCTGTTGTGTGACTCTGGTAACTAGAGATCCCTCAGACCCTTTTAG
TCAGTGTGGAAAATCTCTAGCAGTGGCGCCCGAACAGGGACTTGAAAGCGAAAGGGAAACCAGAGGAGCT
CTCTCGACGCAGGACTCGGCTTGCTGAAGCGCGCACGGCAAGAGGCGAGGGGCGGCGACTGGTGAGTACG
CCAAAAATTTTGACTAGCGGAGGCTAGAAGGAGAGAGATGGGTGCGAGAGCGTCAGTATTAAGCGGGGGA
GAATTAGATCGCGATGGGAAAAAATTCGGTTAAGGCCAGGGGGAAAGAAAAAATATAAATTAAAACATAT
AGTATGGGCAAGCAGGGAGCTAGAACGATTCGCAGTTAATCCTGGCCTGTTAGAAACATCAGAAGGCTGT
AGACAAATACTGGGACAGCTACAACCATCCCTTCAGACAGGATCAGAAGAACTTAGATCATTATATAATA
CAGTAGCAACCCTCTATTGTGTGCATCAAAGGATAGAGATAAAAGACACCAAGGAAGCTTTAGACAAGAT
AGAGGAAGAGCAAAACAAAAGTAAGACCACCGCACAGCAAGCGGCCGCTGATCTTCAGACCTGGAGGAGG
AGATATGAGGGACAATTGGAGAAGTGAATTATATAAATATAAAGTAGTAAAAATTGAACCATTAGGAGTA
GCACCCACCAAGGCAAAGAGAAGAGTGGTGCAGAGAGAAAAAAGAGCAGTGGGAATAGGAGCTTTGTTCC
TTGGGTTCTTGGGAGCAGCAGGAAGCACTATGGGCGCAGCGTCAATGACGCTGACGGTACAGGCCAGACA
ATTATTGTCTGGTATAGTGCAGCAGCAGAACAATTTGCTGAGGGCTATTGAGGCGCAACAGCATCTGTTG
CAACTCACAGTCTGGGGCATCAAGCAGCTCCAGGCAAGAATCCTGGCTGTGGAAAGATACCTAAAGGATC
AACAGCTCCTGGGGATTTGGGGTTGCTCTGGAAAACTCATTTGCACCACTGCTGTGCCTTGGAATGCTAG
TTGGAGTAATAAATCTCTGGAACAGATTTGGAATCACACGACCTGGATGGAGTGGGACAGAGAAATTAAC
AATTACACAAGCTTAATACACTCCTTAATTGAAGAATCGCAAAACCAGCAAGAAAAGAATGAACAAGAAT
TATTGGAATTAGATAAATGGGCAAGTTTGTGGAATTGGTTTAACATAACAAATTGGCTGTGGTATATAAA
ATTATTCATAATGATAGTAGGAGGCTTGGTAGGTTTAAGAATAGTTTTTGCTGTACTTTCTATAGTGAAT
AGAGTTAGGCAGGGATATTCACCATTATCGTTTCAGACCCACCTCCCAACCCCGAGGGGACCCAGAGAGG
GCCTATTTCCCATGATTCCTTCATATTTGCATATACGATACAAGGCTGTTAGAGAGATAATTAGAATTAA
TTTGACTGTAAACACAAAGATATTAGTACAAAATACGTGACGTAGAAAGTAATAATTTCTTGGGTAGTTT
GCAGTTTTAAAATTATGTTTTAAAATGGACTATCATATGCTTACCGTAACTTGAAAGTATTTCGATTTCT
TGGCTTTATATATCTTGTGGAAAGGACGAAACACCGTTGGATGTACGTGTATACTGGTTTTAGAGCTAGA
AATAGCAAGTTAAAATAAGGCTAGTCCGTTATCAACTTGAAAAAGTGGCACCGAGTCGGTGCTTTTTTAA
GCTTGGCGTAACTAGATCTTGAGACAAATGGCAGTATTCATCCACAATTTTAAAAGAAAAGGGGGGATTG
GGGGGTACAGTGCAGGGGAAAGAATAGTAGACATAATAGCAACAGACATACAAACTAAAGAATTACAAAA
ACAAATTACAAAAATTCAAAATTTTCGGGTTTATTACAGGGACAGCAGAGATCCACTTTGGCGCCGGCTC
GAGGGGG
