>Addgene plasmid #75520 | DYRK4 gRNA (BRDN0001147655) | depositor partial sequence | sequence record 142980 | Target Sequence
TTGGATGTACGTGTATACTG
