>Addgene plasmid #75520 | DYRK4 gRNA (BRDN0001147655) | addgene partial sequence | sequence record 184043 | hU6-F
TAGAAAGTAATAATTTCTTGGGTAGTTTGCAGTTTTAAAATTATGTTTTAAAATGGACTATCATATGCTT
ACCGTAACTTGAAAGTATTTCGATTTCTTGGCTTTATATATCTTGTGGAAAGGACGAAACACCGTTGGAT
GTACGTGTATACTGGTTTTAGAGCTAGAAATAGCAAGTTAAAATAAGGCTAGTCCGTTATCAACTTGAAA
AAGTGGCACCGAGTCGGTGCTTTTTTAAGCTTGGCGTAACTAGATCTTGAGACAAATGGCAGTATTCATC
CACAATTTTAAAAGAAAAGGGGGGATTGGGGGGTACAGTGCAGGGGAAAGAATAGTAGACATAATAGCAA
CAGACATACAAACTAAAGAATTACAAAAACAAATTACAAAAATTCAAAATTTTCGGGTTTATTACAGGGA
CAGCAGAGATCCACTTTGGCGCCGGCTCGAGGGGGCCCGGGTGCAAAGATGGATAAAGTTTTAAACAGAG
AGGAATCTTTGCAGCTAATGGACCTTCTAGGTCTTGAAAGGAGTGGGAATTGGCTCCGGTGCCCGTCAGT
GGGCAGAGCG
